>Addgene plasmid #115382 | AAEL003378 FMRFaR | addgene full sequence | sequence record 221243 | Addgene NGS Result
GTGTGTCAGTTAGGGTGTGGAAAGTCCCCAGGCTCCCCAGCAGGCAGAAGTATGCAAAGCATGCATCTCA
ATTAGTCAGCAACCAGGTGTGGAAAGTCCCCAGGCTCCCCAGCAGGCAGAAGTATGCAAAGCATGCATCT
CAATTAGTCAGCAACCATAGTCCCGCCCCTAACTCCGCCCATCCCGCCCCTAACTCCGCCCAGTTCCGCC
CATTCTCCGCCCCATGGCTGACTAATTTTTTTTATTTATGCAGAGGCCGAGGCCGCCTCGGCCTCTGAGC
TATTCCAGAAGTAGTGAGGAGGCTTTTTTGGAGGCCTAGGCTTTTGCAAAAAGCTCCTCGATCGAGGGGC
TCGCATCTCTCCTTCACGCGCCCGCCGCCCTACCTGAGGCCGCCATCCACGCCGGTTGAGTCGCGTTCTG
CCGCCTCCCGCCTGTGGTGCCTCCTGAACTGCGTCCGCCGTCTAGGTAAGTTTAAAGCTCAGGTCGAGAC
CGGGCCTTTGTCCGGCGCTCCCTTGGAGCCTACCTAGACTCAGCCGGCTCTCCACGCTTTGCCTGACCCT
GCTTGCTCAACTCTACGTCTTTGTTTCGTTTTCTGTTCTGCGCCGTTACAGATCCAAGCTCTGAAAAACC
AGAAAGTTAACTGGTAAGTTTAGTCTTTTTGTCTTTTATTTCAGGTCCCGGATCCGGTGGTGGTGCAAAT
CAAAGAACTGCTCCTCAGTGGATGTTGCCTTTACTTCTAGGCCTGTACGGAAGTGTTACTTCTGCTCTAA
AAGCTGCGGAATTCCGGAATTTCCTCGAGATGAACACCACAAACGTCGACTATGACTACAGTATCATTAT
CGAGGACAACCACTACTTCCTGCATGGATCGGCGGCGAACTTCTCGGACGGATCTCACAATGGAACGTTC
CAGCGCAATATGTCGATGTGCTACTATGCGTTGGAGATCGACGAGGAGCTCACGGTGTTTGAGTTTTGGA
TCAGTGGTGTCCTGATGAACATAATATCCCTGCTAGGCATCCTCGGCAACATTCTGTCGATGGTGATTCT
CTCCAGACCGCAGATGCGTTCCAGCATCAACTATCTACTGATAGGTCTAGCCCGCTGTGATACAATAGTG
ATCCTAACGTCAATGTTGCTGTTTGGCATCCCCGCCATCTATCCATACACGGGCTATCTCTTCTATTACT
ATTATGTGATACACCCGGTCATATCGCCGGTCGTATATCCGTTGGCGATGACGGCTCAGACCGCAAGCGT
CTACCTAACGCTTACCGTTACCTTAGAACGATACGTAGCTGTATGTCATCCCCTGCGAGCCCGAGCCCTC
TGCACTTACGGCCGGGCTCGGATCTACGTGATAGGTATTCTCATCTTTTCGCTCCTCTATAATCTGCCTC
GATTCTGGGAGGTATCCGTATCGGCCTTCGATCACCCCGGCTACGAAGGAGCTTACTGCGTGAGTGCGTC
AAGCCTCCGCACCCAGGACATCTACATCCGAGTCTACGTCCACTGGATGTACACGGTGTTCATCTACCTG
ATCCCCTTCACATCTATCTCCTTCTTCAACACTATGATCTACGAGCAGGTACGCAAGGCGAACCGTGAAC
GTCAGCGACTGTCCAGGTCCGAGAAGCGAGAGATCGGCCTTGCCACCATGCTCATCTGCGTAGTGGTTGT
TTTCCTGCTGTGCAATCTGCTCGCCATGGTCAACAACATCATGGAAGCGGCCTATTCGAAAATCAACGAT
TATCTAGTCAAAACTTCCAACCTGCTCGTCACCATCAACTCGTCCGTCAACTTCATCATCTACGTCATCT
TCGGCGAGAAGTTTAAACGGATTTTTCTTTTGTTATTTTGTAAATCGCGCCTCGGCCGGGAGTCGCCGGA
TGGATTTCTCCATGAGGATAGTTCATTCTCAAACGGCGAAGGAAGCAATAGAAACAGCGGTCGTTTCCAG
CGAGTGGGTACAACCCGAAGCAGTACGACCAAGATCACCAACAGTACGCTCGGCAGCATACGTACGACGC
GGACCACGATCCGGAGTACCCGGGCTCCATCTCCCGGTCCGATAGTGTACTACCCGGCGCGGGAATCGAT
GCCCCGACTGCAGCCCCACCAACCTATAAGCCGGAGCACCTCGATGTTCCACCCGTGCTGGGAACGGGGT
GAAAACGGAACCAACGGGATCATGATGGCCACTTCCGGGTTCTAGGCGGCCGCTAGACTAGTCTAGAGAA
AAAACCTCCCACACCTCCCCCTGAACCTGAAACATAAAATGAATGCAATTGTTGTTGTTAACTTGTTTAT
TGCAGCTTATAATGGTTACAAATAAAGCAATAGCATCACAAATTTCACAAATAAAGCATTTTTTTCACTG
CATTCTAGTTGTGGTTTGTCCAAACTCATCAATGTATCTTATCATGTCTGGATCCCCGGGTACCGAGCTC
GAATTAATTCCTCTTCCGCTTCCTCGCTCACTGACTCGCTGCGCTCGGTCGTTCGGCTGCGGCGAGCGGT
ATCAGCTCACTCAAAGGCGGTAATACGGTTATCCACAGAATCAGGGGATAACGCAGGAAAGAACATGTGA
GCAAAAGGCCAGCAAAAGGCCAGGAACCGTAAAAAGGCCGCGTTGCTGGCGTTTTTCCATAGGCTCCGCC
CCCCTGACGAGCATCACAAAAATCGACGCTCAAGTCAGAGGTGGCGAAACCCGACAGGACTATAAAGATA
CCAGGCGTTTCCCCCTGGAAGCTCCCTCGTGCGCTCTCCTGTTCCGACCCTGCCGCTTACCGGATACCTG
TCCGCCTTTCTCCCTTCGGGAAGCGTGGCGCTTTCTCATAGCTCACGCTGTAGGTATCTCAGTTCGGTGT
AGGTCGTTCGCTCCAAGCTGGGCTGTGTGCACGAACCCCCCGTTCAGCCCGACCGCTGCGCCTTATCCGG
TAACTATCGTCTTGAGTCCAACCCGGTAAGACACGACTTATCGCCACTGGCAGCAGCCACTGGTAACAGG
ATTAGCAGAGCGAGGTATGTAGGCGGTGCTACAGAGTTCTTGAAGTGGTGGCCTAACTACGGCTACACTA
GAAGAACAGTATTTGGTATCTGCGCTCTGCTGAAGCCAGTTACCTTCGGAAAAAGAGTTGGTAGCTCTTG
ATCCGGCAAACAAACCACCGCTGGTAGCGGTGGTTTTTTTGTTTGCAAGCAGCAGATTACGCGCAGAAAA
AAAGGATCTCAAGAAGATCCTTTGATCTTTTCTACGGGGTCTGACGCTCAGTGGAACGAAAACTCACGTT
AAGGGATTTTGGTCATGAGATTATCAAAAAGGATCTTCACCTAGATCCTTTTAAATTAAAAATGAAGTTT
TAAATCAATCTAAAGTATATATGAGTAAACTTGGTCTGACAGTTACCAATGCTTAATCAGTGAGGCACCT
ATCTCAGCGATCTGTCTATTTCGTTCATCCATAGTTGCCTGACTCCCCGTCGTGTAGATAACTACGATAC
GGGAGGGCTTACCATCTGGCCCCAGTGCTGCAATGATACCGCGAGACCCACGCTCACCGGCTCCAGATTT
ATCAGCAATAAACCAGCCAGCCGGAAGGGCCGAGCGCAGAAGTGGTCCTGCAACTTTATCCGCCTCCATC
CAGTCTATTAATTGTTGCCGGGAAGCTAGAGTAAGTAGTTCGCCAGTTAATAGTTTGCGCAACGTTGTTG
CCATTGCTACAGGCATCGTGGTGTCACGCTCGTCGTTTGGTATGGCTTCATTCAGCTCCGGTTCCCAACG
ATCAAGGCGAGTTACATGATCCCCCATGTTGTGCAAAAAAGCGGTTAGCTCCTTCGGTCCTCCGATCGTT
GTCAGAAGTAAGTTGGCCGCAGTGTTATCACTCATGGTTATGGCAGCACTGCATAATTCTCTTACTGTCA
TGCCATCCGTAAGATGCTTTTCTGTGACTGGTGAGTACTCAACCAAGTCATTCTGAGAATAGTGTATGCG
GCGACCGAGTTGCTCTTGCCCGGCGTCAATACGGGATAATACCGCGCCACATAGCAGAACTTTAAAAGTG
CTCATCATTGGAAAACGTTCTTCGGGGCGAAAACTCTCAAGGATCTTACCGCTGTTGAGATCCAGTTCGA
TGTAACCCACTCGTGCACCCAACTGATCTTCAGCATCTTTTACTTTCACCAGCGTTTCTGGGTGAGCAAA
AACAGGAAGGCAAAATGCCGCAAAAAAGGGAATAAGGGCGACACGGAAATGTTGAATACTCATACTCTTC
CTTTTTCAATATTATTGAAGCATTTATCAGGGTTATTGTCTCATGAGCGGATACATATTTGAATGTATTT
AGAAAAATAAACAAATAGGGGTTCCGCGCACATTTCCCCGAAAAGTGCCACCTGCAAGCTTGGCTGTGGA
AT
Features (pLannotate 1.2.2; 8 found; start..end, strand, type, name):
      1..330     +  promoter       SV40 promoter: SV40 enhancer and early promoter
    346..614     +  LTR            5' LTR (truncated): truncated 5' long terminal repeat (LTR) from human T-cell leukemia virus (HTLV) type 1
    644..740     +  intron         SV40 intron: modified SV40 intron with splice donor and acceptor sites
    971..2095    +  CDS            FMRFaR (fragment): FMAR_DROME - Also known as FR From Drosophila melanogaster (Fruit fly).
   2300..2434    +  polyA_signal   SV40 poly(A) signal: SV40 polyadenylation signal
   2644..3232    -  rep_origin     ori: high-copy-number ColE1/pMB1/pBR322/pUC origin of replication
   3403..4263    -  CDS            AmpR: β-lactamase; bla; confers resistance to ampicillin, carbenicillin, and related antibiotics
   4264..4368    -  promoter       AmpR promoter: bla
