[The description below was written by a language model from this plasmid's Addgene catalogue record and pLannotate feature annotations shown in this document.]
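Description:
AAEL003378 FMRFaR is a mammalian expression plasmid built on the pME18s backbone that carries the coding sequence of a predicted FMRFamide receptor from the mosquito Aedes aegypti (gene AAEL003378, also listed as GPRNNA1). The sequenced plasmid is about 4.4 kb. It is propagated in E. coli through a high-copy ColE1/pUC-type origin and selected with ampicillin via the β-lactamase gene and its native promoter. No mammalian selection marker is annotated, which points to transient transfection rather than stable line generation.

Expression is driven by the composite promoter arrangement of this backbone: the SV40 enhancer and early promoter, followed by a truncated HTLV-1 5' LTR segment that boosts transcript output, and then a modified SV40 intron with splice donor and acceptor sites that promotes efficient mRNA processing. The receptor open reading frame lies downstream and is terminated by an SV40 polyadenylation signal. The automated annotation labels this ORF as a fragment of the Drosophila melanogaster FMRFaR. This reflects homology-based matching to the fly orthologue, and the catalogue entry gives the insert species as Ae. aegypti. No epitope tags or reporters are annotated. The record is internally inconsistent about construction: the cloning method is listed as Gateway, whereas the depositor comment says the coding sequence was inserted using NotI and XhoI sites.

The stated purpose is to express the mosquito receptor in mammalian cells. The associated publication concerns small-molecule agonists of an Ae. aegypti neuropeptide Y-like receptor, so this plasmid probably served for heterologous receptor assays of ligand response or compound specificity, although the record does not describe the specific assay.
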