Addgene plasmid #115382: AAEL003378 FMRFaR
Purpose: Expresses Ae. aegypti receptor in mammalian cells
Depositing lab: Leslie Vosshall. Depositing organization: Rockefeller University. Publication: Small-Molecule Agonists of Ae. aegypti Neuropeptide Y Receptor Block Mosquito Biting. Duvall LB, Ramos-Espiritu L, Barsoum KE, Glickman JF, Vosshall LB. Cell. 2019 Feb 7;176(4):687-701.e5. doi: 10.1016/j.cell.2018.12.004. PubMed 30735632.
Backbone
  Vector backbone: pME18s
  Vector type: Mammalian Expression
Growth in bacteria
  Bacterial resistance: Ampicillin, 100 μg/mL
  Growth temperature: 37°C
  Growth strain: DH5alpha
  Copy number: High Copy
Gene/Insert
  Gene/Insert name: AAEL003378 FMRFaR
  Species: Aedes aegypti
  Entrez Gene: LOC5579300 (a.k.a. AaeL_AAEL003378, AAEL003378, GPRNNA1)
  Cloning method: Gateway Cloning
Terms and licenses: Academic/Nonprofit Terms; Industry Terms: Not Available to Industry
Depositor comments: The neuropeptide CDS was inserted into the pME18s plasmid using NotI and XhoI sites.
How to cite: AAEL003378 FMRFaR was a gift from Leslie Vosshall (Addgene plasmid # 115382 ; http://n2t.net/addgene:115382 ; RRID:Addgene_115382)
