>Addgene plasmid #115382 | AAEL003378 FMRFaR | depositor partial sequence | sequence record 217388 | neuropeptide CDS
ATGAACACCACAAACGTCGACTATGACTACAGTATCATTATCGAGGACAACCACTACTTCCTGCATGGAT
CGGCGGCGAACTTCTCGGACGGATCTCACAATGGAACGTTCCAGCGCAATATGTCGATGTGCTACTATGC
GTTGGAGATCGACGAGGAGCTCACGGTGTTTGAGTTTTGGATCAGTGGTGTCCTGATGAACATAATTTCC
CTGCTAGGCATCCTCGGCAATATTCTGTCGATGGTGATTCTCTCCAGACCGCAGATGCGTTCCAGCATCA
ACTATCTACTGATAGGTCTAGCCCGCTGTGATACAATAGTGATCCTAACGTCAATGTTGCTGTTTGGCAT
CCCCGCCATCTATCCATACACGGGCTATCTCTTCTATTACTATTATGTGATACACCCGGTCATATCGCCG
GTCGTATATCCGTTGGCGATGACGGCTCAGACCGCAAGCGTCTACCTAACGCTTACCGTTACTTTAGAAC
GATACGTAGCTGTATGTCATCCCCTGCGAGCCCGAGCCCTCTGCACTTACGGCCGGGCTCGGATCTACGT
GATAGGTATTCTCATCTTTTCGCTCCTCTATAATCTGCCTCGATTTTGGGAGGTATCCGTATCGGCCTTC
GATCACCCCGGCTACGAAGGAGCTTACTGCGTGAGTGCGTCAAGTCTCCGCACCCAGGACATCTACATCC
GAGTCTACGTCCACTGGATGTACACGGTGTTCATCTACCTGATCCCCTTCACATCTATCTCCTTCTTTAA
CACCATGATCTACGAGCAGGTACGCAAGGCGAACCGTGAACGTCAGCGACTGTCCAGGTCCGAGAAGCGA
GAGATCGGCCTTGCCACCATGCTCATCTGCGTAGTGGTTGTGTTCCTGCTGTGCAATCTGCTCGCCATGG
TCAACAACATCATGGAAGCGGCCTATTCGAAAATCAACGATTATCTAGTCAAAACTTCCAACCTGCTCGT
CACCATCAACTCGTCCGTCAACTTCATCATCTACGTCATCTTCGGCGAGAAGTTTAAACGGATTTTTCTT
TTGTTATTTTGTAAATCGCGCCTCGGCCGGGAGTCGCCGGATGGATTTCTCCATGAGGATAGTTCATTCT
CAAACGGCGAAGGAAGCAATAGAAACAGCGGTCGTTTCCAGCGAGTGGGTACAACCCGAAGCAGTACGAC
CAAGATCACCAACAGTACGCTCGGCAGCATACGTACGACGCGGACCACGATCCGGAGTACCCGGGCTCCA
TCTCCCGGTCCGATAGTGTACTACCCGGCGCGGGAATCGATGCCCCGGCTGCAGCCCCACCAACCTATAA
GCCGGAGCACCTCGATGTTCCACCCGTGCTGGGAACGGGGTGAAAACGGAACCAACGGGATCATGATGGC
CACTTCCGGGTTCTAG
